>Addgene plasmid #185473 | LentiGuide-puro-NLS-GFP | addgene full sequence | sequence record 365940 | Addgene NGS Result
GTCGACGGATCGGGAGATCTCCCGATCCCCTATGGTGCACTCTCAGTACAATCTGCTCTGATGCCGCATA
GTTAAGCCAGTATCTGCTCCCTGCTTGTGTGTTGGAGGTCGCTGAGTAGTGCGCGAGCAAAATTTAAGCT
ACAACAAGGCAAGGCTTGACCGACAATTGCATGAAGAATCTGCTTAGGGTTAGGCGTTTTGCGCTGCTTC
GCGATGTACGGGCCAGATATACGCGTTGACATTGATTATTGACTAGTTATTAATAGTAATCAATTACGGG
GTCATTAGTTCATAGCCCATATATGGAGTTCCGCGTTACATAACTTACGGTAAATGGCCCGCCTGGCTGA
CCGCCCAACGACCCCCGCCCATTGACGTCAATAATGACGTATGTTCCCATAGTAACGCCAATAGGGACTT
TCCATTGACGTCAATGGGTGGAGTATTTACGGTAAACTGCCCACTTGGCAGTACATCAAGTGTATCATAT
GCCAAGTACGCCCCCTATTGACGTCAATGACGGTAAATGGCCCGCCTGGCATTATGCCCAGTACATGACC
TTATGGGACTTTCCTACTTGGCAGTACATCTACGTATTAGTCATCGCTATTACCATGGTGATGCGGTTTT
GGCAGTACATCAATGGGCGTGGATAGCGGTTTGACTCACGGGGATTTCCAAGTCTCCACCCCATTGACGT
CAATGGGAGTTTGTTTTGGCACCAAAATCAACGGGACTTTCCAAAATGTCGTAACAACTCCGCCCCATTG
ACGCAAATGGGCGGTAGGCGTGTACGGTGGGAGGTCTATATAAGCAGCGCGTTTTGCCTGTACTGGGTCT
CTCTGGTTAGACCAGATCTGAGCCTGGGAGCTCTCTGGCTAACTAGGGAACCCACTGCTTAAGCCTCAAT
AAAGCTTGCCTTGAGTGCTTCAAGTAGTGTGTGCCCGTCTGTTGTGTGACTCTGGTAACTAGAGATCCCT
CAGACCCTTTTAGTCAGTGTGGAAAATCTCTAGCAGTGGCGCCCGAACAGGGACTTGAAAGCGAAAGGGA
AACCAGAGGAGCTCTCTCGACGCAGGACTCGGCTTGCTGAAGCGCGCACGGCAAGAGGCGAGGGGCGGCG
ACTGGTGAGTACGCCAAAAATTTTGACTAGCGGAGGCTAGAAGGAGAGAGATGGGTGCGAGAGCGTCAGT
ATTAAGCGGGGGAGAATTAGATCGCGATGGGAAAAAATTCGGTTAAGGCCAGGGGGAAAGAAAAAATATA
AATTAAAACATATAGTATGGGCAAGCAGGGAGCTAGAACGATTCGCAGTTAATCCTGGCCTGTTAGAAAC
ATCAGAAGGCTGTAGACAAATACTGGGACAGCTACAACCATCCCTTCAGACAGGATCAGAAGAACTTAGA
TCATTATATAATACAGTAGCAACCCTCTATTGTGTGCATCAAAGGATAGAGATAAAAGACACCAAGGAAG
CTTTAGACAAGATAGAGGAAGAGCAAAACAAAAGTAAGACCACCGCACAGCAAGCGGCCGCTGATCTTCA
GACCTGGAGGAGGAGATATGAGGGACAATTGGAGAAGTGAATTATATAAATATAAAGTAGTAAAAATTGA
ACCATTAGGAGTAGCACCCACCAAGGCAAAGAGAAGAGTGGTGCAGAGAGAAAAAAGAGCAGTGGGAATA
GGAGCTTTGTTCCTTGGGTTCTTGGGAGCAGCAGGAAGCACTATGGGCGCAGCGTCAATGACGCTGACGG
TACAGGCCAGACAATTATTGTCTGGTATAGTGCAGCAGCAGAACAATTTGCTGAGGGCTATTGAGGCGCA
ACAGCATCTGTTGCAACTCACAGTCTGGGGCATCAAGCAGCTCCAGGCAAGAATCCTGGCTGTGGAAAGA
TACCTAAAGGATCAACAGCTCCTGGGGATTTGGGGTTGCTCTGGAAAACTCATTTGCACCACTGCTGTGC
CTTGGAATGCTAGTTGGAGTAATAAATCTCTGGAACAGATTTGGAATCACACGACCTGGATGGAGTGGGA
CAGAGAAATTAACAATTACACAAGCTTAATACACTCCTTAATTGAAGAATCGCAAAACCAGCAAGAAAAG
AATGAACAAGAATTATTGGAATTAGATAAATGGGCAAGTTTGTGGAATTGGTTTAACATAACAAATTGGC
TGTGGTATATAAAATTATTCATAATGATAGTAGGAGGCTTGGTAGGTTTAAGAATAGTTTTTGCTGTACT
TTCTATAGTGAATAGAGTTAGGCAGGGATATTCACCATTATCGTTTCAGACCCACCTCCCAACCCCGAGG
GGACCCGACAGGCCCGAAGGAATAGAAGAAGAAGGTGGAGAGAGAGACAGAGACAGATCCATTCGATTAG
TGAACGGATCGGCACTGCGTGCGCCAATTCTGCAGACAAATGGCAGTATTCATCCACAATTTTAAAAGAA
AAGGGGGGATTGGGGGGTACAGTGCAGGGGAAAGAATAGTAGACATAATAGCAACAGACATACAAACTAA
AGAATTACAAAAACAAATTACAAAAATTCAAAATTTTCGGGTTTATTACAGGGACAGCAGAGATCCAGTT
TGGTTAATTAAGGTACCGAGGGCCTATTTCCCATGATTCCTTCATATTTGCATATACGATACAAGGCTGT
TAGAGAGATAATTAGAATTAATTTGACTGTAAACACAAAGATATTAGTACAAAATACGTGACGTAGAAAG
TAATAATTTCTTGGGTAGTTTGCAGTTTTAAAATTATGTTTTAAAATGGACTATCATATGCTTACCGTAA
CTTGAAAGTATTTCGATTTCTTGGCTTTATATATCTTGTGGAAAGGACGAAACACCGGAGACGGTTGTAA
ATGAGCACACAAAATACACATGCTAAAATATTATATTCTATGACCTTTATAAAATCAACCAAAATCTTCT
TTTTAATAACTTTAGTATCAATAATTAGAATTTTTATGTTCCTTTTTGCAAACTTTTAATAAAAATGAGC
AAAATAAAAAAACGCTAGTTTTAGTAACTCGCGTTGTTTTCTTCACCTTTAATAATAGCTACTCCACCAC
TTGTTCCTAAGCGGTCAGCTCCTGCTTCAATCATTTTTTGAGCATCTTCAAATGTTCTAACTCCACCAGC
TGCTTTAACTAAAGCATTGTCTTTAACAACTGACTTCATTAGTTTAACATCTTCAAATGTTGCACCTGAT
TTTGAAAATCCTGTTGATGTTTTAACAAATTCTAATCCAGCTTCAACAGCTATTTCACAAGCTTTCATGA
TTTCTTCTTTTGTTAATAAACAATTTTCCATAATACATTTAACAACATGTGATCCAGCTGCTTTTTTTAC
AGCTTTCATGTCTTCTAAAACTAATTCATAATTTTTGTCTTTTAATGCACCAATATTTAATACCATATCA
ATTTCTGTTGCACCATCTTTAATTGCTTCAGAAACTTCGAATGCTTTTGTAGCTGTTGTGCATGCACCTA
GAGGAAAACCTACAACATTTGTTATTCCTACATTTGTGCCTTTTAATAATTCTTTACAATAGCTTGTTCA
ATATGAATTAACACAAACTGTTGCAAAATCAAATTCAATTGCTTCATCACATAATTGTTTAATTTCAGCT
TTCGTAGCATCTTGTTTTAATAATGTGTGATCTATATATTTGTTTAGTTTCATTTTTTCTCCTATATATT
CATTTTTAATTTTAATTCTTTAATAATTTCGTCTACTTTAACTTTAGCGTTTTGAACAGATTCACCAACA
CCTATAAAATAAATTTTTAGTTTAGGTTCAGTTCCACTTGGGCGAACAGCAAATCATGACTTATCTTCTA
AATAAAATTTTAGTAAGTCTTGTCCTGGCATATTATACATTCCATCGATGTAGTCTTCAACATTAACAAC
TTTAAGTCCAGCAATTTGAGTTAAGGGTGTTGCTCTCAATGATTTCATTAATGGTTCAATTTTTAATTTC
TTTTCTTCTGGTTTAAAATTCAAGTTTAAAGTGAAAGTGTAATATGCACCCATTTCTTTAAATAAATCTT
CTAAATAGTCTACTAATGTTTTATTTTGTTTTTTATAAAATCAAGCAGCCTCTGCTATTAATATAGAAGC
TTGTATTCCATCTTTATCTCTAGCTGAGTCATCAATTACATATCCATAACTTTCTTCATAAGCAAAAACA
AAATTTAATCCGTTATCTTCTTCTTTAGCAATTTCTCTACCCATTCATTTAAATCCAGTTAAAGTTTTTA
CAATATTAACTCCATATTTTTCATGAGCGATTCTATCACCCAAATCACTTGTTACAAAACTTGAATATAG
AGCCGGATTTTTTGGAATGCTATTTAAGCGTTTTAGATTTGATAATTTTCAATCAATTAAAATTGGTCCT
GTTTGATTTCCATCTAATCTTACAAAATGACCATCATGTTTTATTGCCATTCCAAATCTGTCAGCATCTG
GGTCATTCATAATAATAATATCTGCATCATGTTTAATACCATATTCAAGCGGTATTTTTCATGCAGGATC
AAATTCTGGATTTGGATTTACAACATTTTTAAATGTTTCATCTTCAAATGCATGCTCTTCAACCTCAATA
ACGTTATATCCTGATTCACGTAATATTTTTGGGGTAAATTTAGTTCCTGTTCCATTAACTGCGCTAAAAA
TAATTTTTAAATCTTTTTTAGCTTCTTGCTCTTTTTTGTACGTCTCTGTTTTAGAGCTAGAAATAGCAAG
TTAAAATAAGGCTAGTCCGTTATCAACTTGAAAAAGTGGCACCGAGTCGGTGCTTTTTTGAATTCGCTAG
CTAGGTCTTGAAAGGAGTGGGAATTGGCTCCGGTGCCCGTCAGTGGGCAGAGCGCACATCGCCCACAGTC
CCCGAGAAGTTGGGGGGAGGGGTCGGCAATTGATCCGGTGCCTAGAGAAGGTGGCGCGGGGTAAACTGGG
AAAGTGATGTCGTGTACTGGCTCCGCCTTTTTCCCGAGGGTGGGGGAGAACCGTATATAAGTGCAGTAGT
CGCCGTGAACGTTCTTTTTCGCAACGGGTTTGCCGCCAGAACACAGGACCGGTGCCACCATGGTGAGCAA
GGGCGAGGAGCTGTTCACCGGGGTGGTGCCCATCCTGGTCGAGCTGGACGGCGACGTAAACGGCCACAAG
TTCAGCGTGTCCGGCGAGGGCGAGGGCGATGCCACCTACGGCAAGCTGACCCTGAAGTTCATCTGCACCA
CCGGCAAGCTGCCCGTGCCCTGGCCCACCCTCGTGACCACCCTGACCTACGGCGTGCAGTGCTTCAGCCG
CTACCCCGACCACATGAAGCAGCACGACTTCTTCAAGTCCGCCATGCCCGAAGGCTACGTCCAGGAGCGC
ACCATCTTCTTCAAGGACGACGGCAACTACAAGACCCGCGCCGAGGTGAAGTTCGAGGGCGACACCCTGG
TGAACCGCATCGAGCTGAAGGGCATCGACTTCAAGGAGGACGGCAACATCCTGGGGCACAAGCTGGAGTA
CAACTACAACAGCCACAACGTCTATATCATGGCCGACAAGCAGAAGAACGGCATCAAGGTGAACTTCAAG
ATCCGCCACAACATCGAGGACGGCAGCGTGCAGCTCGCCGACCACTACCAGCAGAACACCCCCATCGGCG
ACGGCCCCGTGCTGCTGCCCGACAACCACTACCTGAGCACCCAGTCCGCCCTGAGCAAAGACCCCAACGA
GAAGCGCGATCACATGGTCCTGCTGGAGTTCGTGACCGCCGCCGGGATCACTCTCGGCATGGACGAGCTG
TACAAGCCCAAGAAAAAGCGGAAAGTGGGATCCGGCGCAACAAACTTCTCTCTGCTGAAACAAGCCGGAG
ATGTCGAAGAGAATCCTGGACCGACCGAGTACAAGCCCACGGTGCGCCTCGCCACCCGCGACGACGTCCC
CAGGGCCGTACGCACCCTCGCCGCCGCGTTCGCCGACTACCCCGCCACGCGCCACACCGTCGATCCGGAC
CGCCACATCGAGCGGGTCACCGAGCTGCAAGAACTCTTCCTCACGCGCGTCGGGCTCGACATCGGCAAGG
TGTGGGTCGCGGACGACGGCGCCGCGGTGGCGGTCTGGACCACGCCGGAGAGCGTCGAAGCGGGGGCGGT
GTTCGCCGAGATCGGCCCGCGCATGGCCGAGTTGAGCGGTTCCCGGCTGGCCGCGCAGCAACAGATGGAA
GGCCTCCTGGCGCCGCACCGGCCCAAGGAGCCCGCGTGGTTCCTGGCCACCGTCGGAGTCTCGCCCGACC
ACCAGGGCAAGGGTCTGGGCAGCGCCGTCGTGCTCCCCGGAGTGGAGGCGGCCGAGCGCGCCGGGGTGCC
CGCCTTCCTGGAGACCTCCGCGCCCCGCAACCTCCCCTTCTACGAGCGGCTCGGCTTCACCGTCACCGCC
GACGTCGAGGTGCCCGAAGGACCGCGCACCTGGTGCATGACCCGCAAGCCCGGTGCCTGAACGCGTTAAG
TCGACAATCAACCTCTGGATTACAAAATTTGTGAAAGATTGACTGGTATTCTTAACTATGTTGCTCCTTT
TACGCTATGTGGATACGCTGCTTTAATGCCTTTGTATCATGCTATTGCTTCCCGTATGGCTTTCATTTTC
TCCTCCTTGTATAAATCCTGGTTGCTGTCTCTTTATGAGGAGTTGTGGCCCGTTGTCAGGCAACGTGGCG
TGGTGTGCACTGTGTTTGCTGACGCAACCCCCACTGGTTGGGGCATTGCCACCACCTGTCAGCTCCTTTC
CGGGACTTTCGCTTTCCCCCTCCCTATTGCCACGGCGGAACTCATCGCCGCCTGCCTTGCCCGCTGCTGG
ACAGGGGCTCGGCTGTTGGGCACTGACAATTCCGTGGTGTTGTCGGGGAAATCATCGTCCTTTCCTTGGC
TGCTCGCCTGTGTTGCCACCTGGATTCTGCGCGGGACGTCCTTCTGCTACGTCCCTTCGGCCCTCAATCC
AGCGGACCTTCCTTCCCGCGGCCTGCTGCCGGCTCTGCGGCCTCTTCCGCGTCTTCGCCTTCGCCCTCAG
ACGAGTCGGATCTCCCTTTGGGCCGCCTCCCCGCGTCGACTTTAAGACCAATGACTTACAAGGCAGCTGT
AGATCTTAGCCACTTTTTAAAAGAAAAGGGGGGACTGGAAGGGCTAATTCACTCCCAACGAAGACAAGAT
CTGCTTTTTGCTTGTACTGGGTCTCTCTGGTTAGACCAGATCTGAGCCTGGGAGCTCTCTGGCTAACTAG
GGAACCCACTGCTTAAGCCTCAATAAAGCTTGCCTTGAGTGCTTCAAGTAGTGTGTGCCCGTCTGTTGTG
TGACTCTGGTAACTAGAGATCCCTCAGACCCTTTTAGTCAGTGTGGAAAATCTCTAGCAGGGCCCGTTTA
AACCCGCTGATCAGCCTCGACTGTGCCTTCTAGTTGCCAGCCATCTGTTGTTTGCCCCTCCCCCGTGCCT
TCCTTGACCCTGGAAGGTGCCACTCCCACTGTCCTTTCCTAATAAAATGAGGAAATTGCATCGCATTGTC
TGAGTAGGTGTCATTCTATTCTGGGGGGTGGGGTGGGGCAGGACAGCAAGGGGGAGGATTGGGAAGACAA
TAGCAGGCATGCTGGGGATGCGGTGGGCTCTATGGCTTCTGAGGCGGAAAGAACCAGCTGGGGCTCTAGG
GGGTATCCCC
[124 nt withheld, positions 7711-7834]
C
[91 nt withheld, positions 7836-7926]
A
[49 nt withheld, positions 7928-7976]
CCTTTGACGTTGGAGTCCACGTTCTTT
[37 nt withheld, positions 8004-8040]
ACCCTATCTCGGTCTATTCTTTTGATTTATAAGGGATTTTGCCGATTTCGGCCTATTGGTTAAAAAATGA
GCTGATTTAACAAAAATTTAACGCGAATTAATTCTGTGGAATGTGTGTCAGTTAGGGTGTGGAAAGTCCC
CAGGCTCCCCAGCAGGCAGAAGTATGCAAAGCATGCATCTCAATTAGTCAGCAACCAGGTGTGGAAAGTC
CCCAGGCTCCCCAGCAGGCAGAAGTATGCAAAGCATGCATCTCAATTAGTCAGCAACCATAGTCCCGCCC
CTAACTCCGCCCATCCCGCCCCTAACTCCGCCCAGTTCCGCCCATTCTCCGCCCCATGGCTGACTAATTT
TTTTTATTTATGCAGAGGCCGAGGCCGCCTCTGCCTCTGAGCTATTCCAGAAGTAGTGAGGAGGCTTTTT
TGGAGGCCTAGGCTTTTGCAAAAAGCTCCCGGGAGCTTGTATATCCATTTTCGGATCTGATCAGCACGTG
TTGACAATTAATCATCGGCATAGTATAATACGACAAGGTGAGGAACTAAACCATGGCCAAGTTGACCAGT
GCCGTTCCGGTGCTCACCGCGCGCGACGTCGCCGGAGCGGTCGAGTTCTGGACCGACCGGCTCGGGTTCT
CCCGGGACTTCGTGGAGGACGACTTCGCCGGTGTGGTCCGGGACGACGTGACCCTGTTCATCAGCGCGGT
CCAGGACCAGGTGGTGCCGGACAACACCCTGGCCTGGGTGTGGGTGCGCGGCCTGGACGAGCTGTACGCC
GAGTGGTCGGAGGTCGTGTCCACGAACTTCCGGGACGCCTCCGGGCCGGCCATGACCGAGATCGGCGAGC
AGCCGTGGGGGCGGGAGTTCGCCCTGCGCGACCCGGCCGGCAACTGCGTGCACTTCGTGGCCGAGGAGCA
GGACTGACACGTGCTACGAGATTTCGATTCCACCGCCGCCTTCTATGAAAGGTTGGGCTTCGGAATCGTT
TTCCGGGACGCCGGCTGGATGATCCTCCAGCGCGGGGATCTCATGCTGGAGTTCTTCGCCCACCCCAACT
TGTTTATTGCAGCTTATAATGGTTACAAATAAAGCAATAGCATCACAAATTTCACAAATAAAGCATTTTT
TTCACTGCATTCTAGTTGTGGTTTGTCCAAACTCATCAATGTATCTTATCATGTCTGTATACCGTCGACC
TCTAGCTAGAGCTTGGCGTAATCATGGTCATAGCTGTTTCCTGTGTGAAATTGTTATCCGCTCACAATTC
CACACAACATACGAGCCGGAAGCATAAAGTGTAAAGCCTGGGGTGCCTAATGAGTGAGCTAACTCACATT
AATTGCGTTGCGCTCACTGCCCGCTTTCCAGTCGGGAAACCTGTCGTGCCAGCTGCATTAATGAATCGGC
CAACGCGCGGGGAGAGGCGGTTTGCGTATTGGGCGCTCTTCCGCTTCCTCGCTCACTGACTCGCTGCGCT
CGGTCGTTCGGCTGCGGCGAGCGGTATCAGCTCACTCAAAGGCGGTAATACGGTTATCCACAGAATCAGG
GGATAACGCAGGAAAGAACATGTGAGCAAAAGGCCAGCAAAAGGCCAGGAACCGTAAAAAGGCCGCGTTG
CTGGCGTTTTTCCATAGGCTCCGCCCCCCTGACGAGCATCACAAAAATCGACGCTCAAGTCAGAGGTGGC
GAAACCCGACAGGACTATAAAGATACCAGGCGTTTCCCCCTGGAAGCTCCCTCGTGCGCTCTCCTGTTCC
GACCCTGCCGCTTACCGGATACCTGTCCGCCTTTCTCCCTTCGGGAAGCGTGGCGCTTTCTCATAGCTCA
CGCTGTAGGTATCTCAGTTCGGTGTAGGTCGTTCGCTCCAAGCTGGGCTGTGTGCACGAACCCCCCGTTC
AGCCCGACCGCTGCGCCTTATCCGGTAACTATCGTCTTGAGTCCAACCCGGTAAGACACGACTTATCGCC
ACTGGCAGCAGCCACTGGTAACAGGATTAGCAGAGCGAGGTATGTAGGCGGTGCTACAGAGTTCTTGAAG
TGGTGGCCTAACTACGGCTACACTAGAAGAACAGTATTTGGTATCTGCGCTCTGCTGAAGCCAGTTACCT
TCGGAAAAAGAGTTGGTAGCTCTTGATCCGGCAAACAAACCACCGCTGGTAGCGGTGGTTTTTTTGTTTG
CAAGCAGCAGATTACGCGCAGAAAAAAAGGATCTCAAGAAGATCCTTTGATCTTTTCTACGGGGTCTGAC
GCTCAGTGGAACGAAAACTCACGTTAAGGGATTTTGGTCATGAGATTATCAAAAAGGATCTTCACCTAGA
TCCTTTTAAATTAAAAATGAAGTTTTAAATCAATCTAAAGTATATATGAGTAAACTTGGTCTGACAGTTA
CCAATGCTTAATCAGTGAGGCACCTATCTCAGCGATCTGTCTATTTCGTTCATCCATAGTTGCCTGACTC
CCCGTCGTGTAGATAACTACGATACGGGAGGGCTTACCATCTGGCCCCAGTGCTGCAATGATACCGCGAG
ACCCACGCTCACCGGCTCCAGATTTATCAGCAATAAACCAGCCAGCCGGAAGGGCCGAGCGCAGAAGTGG
TCCTGCAACTTTATCCGCCTCCATCCAGTCTATTAATTGTTGCCGGGAAGCTAGAGTAAGTAGTTCGCCA
GTTAATAGTTTGCGCAACGTTGTTGCCATTGCTACAGGCATCGTGGTGTCACGCTCGTCGTTTGGTATGG
CTTCATTCAGCTCCGGTTCCCAACGATCAAGGCGAGTTACATGATCCCCCATGTTGTGCAAAAAAGCGGT
TAGCTCCTTCGGTCCTCCGATCGTTGTCAGAAGTAAGTTGGCCGCAGTGTTATCACTCATGGTTATGGCA
GCACTGCATAATTCTCTTACTGTCATGCCATCCGTAAGATGCTTTTCTGTGACTGGTGAGTACTCAACCA
AGTCATTCTGAGAATAGTGTATGCGGCGACCGAGTTGCTCTTGCCCGGCGTCAATACGGGATAATACCGC
GCCACATAGCAGAACTTTAAAAGTGCTCATCATTGGAAAACGTTCTTCGGGGCGAAAACTCTCAAGGATC
TTACCGCTGTTGAGATCCAGTTCGATGTAACCCACTCGTGCACCCAACTGATCTTCAGCATCTTTTACTT
TCACCAGCGTTTCTGGGTGAGCAAAAACAGGAAGGCAAAATGCCGCAAAAAAGGGAATAAGGGCGACACG
GAAATGTTGAATACTCATACTCTTCCTTTTTCAATATTATTGAAGCATTTATCAGGGTTATTGTCTCATG
AGCGGATACATATTTGAATGTATTTAGAAAAATAAACAAATAGGGGTTCCGCGCACATTTCCCCGAAAAG
TGCCACCTGAC
Features (pLannotate 1.2.2; 34 found; start..end, strand, type, name):
     31..83      -  misc_feature   bom (fragment): basis of mobility region from pBR322
    238..617     +  enhancer       CMV enhancer: human cytomegalovirus immediate early enhancer
    618..817     +  promoter       CMV promoter: human cytomegalovirus (CMV) immediate early promoter
    835..1015    +  LTR            5' LTR (truncated): truncated 5' long terminal repeat (LTR) from HIV-1
   1062..1187    +  misc_feature   HIV-1 Ψ: packaging signal of human immunodeficiency virus type 1
   1171..1534    +  CDS            HIV-1 gag (fragment): gag protein from human immunodeficiency virus 1; gag
   1680..1913    +  misc_feature   RRE: The Rev response element (RRE) of HIV-1 allows for Rev-dependent mRNA export from the nucleus to the cytoplasm.
   2290..2390    +  CDS            Rev (fragment): human immunodeficiency virus 1 (HIV-1) Rev protein; rev; enhances nuclear export of unspliced and incompletely spliced viral mRNAs
   2440..2557    +  misc_feature   cPPT/CTS: central polypurine tract and central termination sequence of HIV-1
   2608..2848    +  promoter       U6 promoter: RNA polymerase III promoter for human U6 snRNA
   3034..3693    -  CDS            deoC1: DEOC1_STAAN - Also known as dra. Experimental evidence at protein level: Swiss-Prot protein existence level 1. Catalyzes a reversible aldol reaction between acetaldehyde and D-glyceraldehyde 3-phosphate to generate 2-deoxy-D-ribose 5- phosphate. From Staphylococcus aureus (strain N315).
   4738..4813    +  misc_RNA       gRNA scaffold: guide RNA scaffold for the Streptococcus pyogenes CRISPR/Cas9 system
   4831..4849    +  CDS            small t antigen (fragment): SV40 (simian virus 40) small t antigen
   4875..5086    +  promoter       EF-1α core promoter: core promoter for human elongation factor EF-1α
   5100..5816    +  CDS            EGFP: EGFP is a basic (constitutively fluorescent) green fluorescent protein published in 1996, derived from Aequorea victoria. It is reported to be a rapidly-maturing weak dimer with moderate acid sensitivity.
   5903..6500    +  CDS            PuroR (fragment): puromycin N-acetyltransferase; pac from Streptomyces; confers resistance to puromycin
   6516..7104    +  misc_feature   WPRE: woodchuck hepatitis virus posttranscriptional regulatory element
   7155..7174    +  misc_feature   cPPT/CTS (fragment): central polypurine tract and central termination sequence of HIV-1
   7176..7409    +  LTR            3' LTR (ΔU3): self-inactivating 3' long terminal repeat (LTR) from HIV-1
   7441..7665    +  polyA_signal   bGH poly(A) signal: bovine growth hormone polyadenylation signal
   7669..7690    +  promoter       SV40 promoter (fragment): SV40 enhancer and early promoter
   7711..8139    +  rep_origin     f1 ori (sequence partly withheld): f1 bacteriophage origin of replication; arrow indicates direction of (+) strand synthesis
   8153..8482    +  promoter       SV40 promoter: SV40 enhancer and early promoter
   8530..8557    +  promoter       EM7 promoter (fragment): synthetic bacterial promoter&nbsp
   8583..8957    +  CDS            BleoR: antibiotic-binding protein; Sh ble from Streptoalloteichus hindustanus; confers resistance to bleomycin, phleomycin, and Zeocin™
   8967..9092    +  CDS            ble (fragment): BLE_KLEPN - Experimental evidence at protein level: Swiss-Prot protein existence level 1. Binding protein with a strong affinity to the bleomycin family of antibiotics. Binds to CL990; an antimitotic-antibiotic compound. From Klebsiella pneumoniae.
   9087..9208    +  polyA_signal   SV40 poly(A) signal: SV40 polyadenylation signal
   9279..9301    -  protein_bind   lac operator (fragment): The lac repressor binds to the lac operator to inhibit transcription in E. coli. This inhibition can be relieved by adding lactose or isopropyl-β-D-thiogalactopyranoside (IPTG). lac repressor encoded by lacI
   9305..9335    -  promoter       lac promoter: promoter for the E. coli lac operon
   9350..9371    -  protein_bind   CAP binding site: CAP binding activates transcription in the presence of cAMP. E. coli catabolite activator protein
   9384..9476    -  CDS            lacI (fragment): lac repressor; lacI; The lac repressor binds to the lac operator to inhibit transcription in E. coli. This inhibition can be relieved by adding lactose or isopropyl-β-D-thiogalactopyranoside (IPTG).
   9659..10247   -  rep_origin     ori: high-copy-number ColE1/pMB1/pBR322/pUC origin of replication
  10418..11278   -  CDS            AmpR: β-lactamase; bla; confers resistance to ampicillin, carbenicillin, and related antibiotics
  11279..11383   -  promoter       AmpR promoter: bla
