[The description below was written by a language model from this plasmid's Addgene catalogue record and pLannotate feature annotations shown in this document.]
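Description:
LentiGuide-puro-NLS-GFP is an empty third-generation-style, self-inactivating HIV-1 lentiviral backbone for delivering a CRISPR guide RNA together with a green fluorescent marker to mammalian cells. It was derived from lentiCRISPR v2 by removing Cas9 and inserting an NLS-tagged GFP, so target cells must supply Cas9 separately. In bacteria it is maintained through a high-copy ColE1/pUC origin and ampicillin resistance. An f1 origin and an SV40/EM7-driven bleomycin (Zeocin) resistance cassette are also present in the plasmid backbone, outside the LTRs.

A CMV enhancer/promoter fused to a truncated 5' LTR drives genomic RNA production in packaging cells. It is followed by the Ψ packaging signal, a gag fragment, the RRE for Rev-dependent export, and the cPPT/CTS. The CMV promoter listed in the catalogue corresponds to this element rather than to the promoter driving the reporter. Inside the provirus, a human U6 Pol III promoter precedes a filler of roughly 1.9 kb, part of which the annotation software matched to a bacterial deoC gene, and then the S. pyogenes gRNA scaffold. Guide oligos are cloned into the BsmBI sites, which presumably replaces this stuffer. Downstream, an EF-1α core promoter drives EGFP followed by the puromycin N-acetyltransferase gene. The short unannotated gap between the two presumably holds the NLS and a linking element, but the table does not identify it. A WPRE enhances expression, and the ΔU3 3' LTR and a bGH polyadenylation signal close the cassette.

The vector is intended for two-colour competitive growth assays, in which GFP-marked cells carrying one guide are mixed with cells marked in a different colour and their relative abundance is followed over time. The sequenced record is 11,411 nt, longer than the 10,676 bp listed as the backbone size.
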