Addgene plasmid #185473: LentiGuide-puro-NLS-GFP
Purpose: (Empty Backbone) Mammalian Expression, Lentiviral vector expressing GFP for two-colour competitive growth assay. Clone guide oligos into BsmBI site.
Depositing lab: Daniel Durocher. Depositing organization: Sinai Health System. Publication: The shieldin complex mediates 53BP1-dependent DNA repair. Noordermeer SM, Adam S, Setiaputra D, Barazas M, Pettitt SJ, Ling AK, Olivieri M, Alvarez-Quilon A, Moatti N, Zimmermann M, Annunziato S, Krastev DB, Song F, Brandsma I, Frankum J, Brough R, Sherker A, Landry S, Szilard RK, Munro MM, McEwan A, Goullet de Rugy T, Lin ZY, Hart T, Moffat J, Gingras AC, Martin A, van Attikum H, Jonkers J, Lord CJ, Rottenberg S, Durocher D. Nature. 2018 Aug;560(7716):117-121. doi: 10.1038/s41586-018-0340-7. Epub 2018 Jul 18. PubMed 30022168.
Backbone
  Vector backbone: lentiCRISPR v2 (Addgene #52961)
  Backbone size (bp): 10676
  Modifications to backbone: Removed Cas9 and inserted GFP-NLS
  Vector type: Mammalian Expression, Lentiviral
  Promoter: CMV
  Selectable markers: Puromycin
  Tag / fusion protein: GFP (N terminal on insert)
Growth in bacteria
  Bacterial resistance: Ampicillin, 100 μg/mL
  Growth temperature: 30°C
  Growth strain: NEB Stable
  Copy number: High Copy
Gene/Insert
  Cloning method: Restriction Enzyme
Terms and licenses: Academic/Nonprofit Terms; Industry Terms: Not Available to Industry
How to cite: LentiGuide-puro-NLS-GFP was a gift from Daniel Durocher (Addgene plasmid # 185473 ; http://n2t.net/addgene:185473 ; RRID:Addgene_185473)
